>Addgene plasmid #50725 | pET20b- hTPI Ile170Thr | depositor full sequence | sequence record 76072 | pET20b- hTPI Ile170Thr sequence 4340 bps
CTCAGGGTCAATGCCAGCGCTTCGTTAATACAGATGTAGGTGTTCCACAGGGTAGCCAGCAGCATCCTGC
GATGCAGATCCGGAACATAATGGTGCAGGGCGCTGACTTCCGCGTTTCCAGACTTTACGAAACACGGAAA
CCGAAGACCATTCATGTTGTTGCTCAGGTCGCAGACGTTTTGCAGCAGCAGTCGCTTCACGTTCGCTCGC
GTATCGGTGATTCATTCTGCTAACCAGTAAGGCAACCCCGCCAGCCTAGCCGGGTCCTCAACGACAGGAG
CACGATCATGCGCACCCGTGGCCAGGACCCAACGCTGCCCGAGATCTCGATCCCGCGAAATTAATACGAC
TCACTATAGGGAGACCACAACGGTTTCCCTCTAGAAATAATTTTGTTTAACTTTAAGAAGGAGATATACA
TATGATGGCGCCCTCCAGGAAGTTCTTCGTTGGGGGAAACTGGAAGATGAACGGGCGGAAGCAGAGTCTG
GGGGAGCTCATCGGCACTCTGAACGCGGCCAAGGTGCCGGCCGACACCGAGGTGGTTTGTGCTCCCCCTA
CTGCCTATATCGACTTCGCCCGGCAGAAGCTAGATCCCAAGATTGCTGTGGCTGCGCAGAACTGCTACAA
AGTGACTAATGGGGCTTTTACTGGGGAGATCAGCCCTGGCATGATCAAAGACTGCGGAGCCACGTGGGTG
GTCCTGGGGCACTCAGAGAGAAGGCATGTCTTTGGGGAGTCAGATGAGCTGATTGGGCAGAAAGTGGCCC
ATGCTCTGGCAGAGGGACTCGGAGTAATCGCCTGCATTGGGGAGAAGCTAGATGAAAGGGAAGCTGGCAT
CACTGAGAAGGTTGTTTTCGAGCAGACAAAGGTCATCGCAGATAACGTGAAGGACTGGAGCAAGGTCGTC
CTGGCCTATGAGCCTGTGTGGGCCACTGGTACTGGCAAGACTGCAACACCCCAACAGGCCCAGGAAGTAC
ACGAGAAGCTCCGAGGATGGCTGAAGTCCAACGTCTCTGATGCGGTGGCTCAGAGCACCCGTATCATTTA
TGGAGGCTCTGTGACTGGGGCAACCTGCAAGGAGCTGGCCAGCCAGCCTGATGTGGATGGCTTCCTTGTG
GGTGGTGCTTCCCTCAAGCCCGAATTCGTGGACATCATCAATGCCAAACAACTCGAGCACCACCACCACC
ACCACTGAGATCCGGCTGCTAACAAAGCCCGAAAGGAAGCTGAGTTGGCTGCTGCCACCGCTGAGCAATA
ACTAGCATAACCCCTTGGGGCCTCTAAACGGGTCTTGAGGGGTTTTTTGCTGAAAGGAGGAACTATATCC
GGATTGGCGAATGGG
[124 nt withheld, positions 1346-1469]
C
[91 nt withheld, positions 1471-1561]
A
[49 nt withheld, positions 1563-1611]
CCTTTGACGTTGGAGTCCACGTTCTTT
[37 nt withheld, positions 1639-1675]
ACCCTATCTCGGTCTATTCTTTTGATTTATAAGGGATTTTGCCGATTTCGGCCTATTGGTTAAAAAATGA
GCTGATTTAACAAAAATTTAACGCGAATTTTAACAAAATATTAACGTTTACAATTTCAGGTGGCACTTTT
CGGGGAAATGTGCGCGGAACCCCTATTTGTTTATTTTTCTAAATACATTCAAATATGTATCCGCTCATGA
GACAATAACCCTGATAAATGCTTCAATAATATTGAAAAAGGAAGAGTATGAGTATTCAACATTTCCGTGT
CGCCCTTATTCCCTTTTTTGCGGCATTTTGCCTTCCTGTTTTTGCTCACCCAGAAACGCTGGTGAAAGTA
AAAGATGCTGAAGATCAGTTGGGTGCACGAGTGGGTTACATCGAACTGGATCTCAACAGCGGTAAGATCC
TTGAGAGTTTTCGCCCCGAAGAACGTTTTCCAATGATGAGCACTTTTAAAGTTCTGCTATGTGGCGCGGT
ATTATCCCGTATTGACGCCGGGCAAGAGCAACTCGGTCGCCGCATACACTATTCTCAGAATGACTTGGTT
GAGTACTCACCAGTCACAGAAAAGCATCTTACGGATGGCATGACAGTAAGAGAATTATGCAGTGCTGCCA
TAACCATGAGTGATAACACTGCGGCCAACTTACTTCTGACAACGATCGGAGGACCGAAGGAGCTAACCGC
TTTTTTGCACAACATGGGGGATCATGTAACTCGCCTTGATCGTTGGGAACCGGAGCTGAATGAAGCCATA
CCAAACGACGAGCGTGACACCACGATGCCTGCAGCAATGGCAACAACGTTGCGCAAACTATTAACTGGCG
AACTACTTACTCTAGCTTCCCGGCAACAATTAATAGACTGGATGGAGGCGGATAAAGTTGCAGGACCACT
TCTGCGCTCGGCCCTTCCGGCTGGCTGGTTTATTGCTGATAAATCTGGAGCCGGTGAGCGTGGGTCTCGC
GGTATCATTGCAGCACTGGGGCCAGATGGTAAGCCCTCCCGTATCGTAGTTATCTACACGACGGGGAGTC
AGGCAACTATGGATGAACGAAATAGACAGATCGCTGAGATAGGTGCCTCACTGATTAAGCATTGGTAACT
GTCAGACCAAGTTTACTCATATATACTTTAGATTGATTTAAAACTTCATTTTTAATTTAAAAGGATCTAG
GTGAAGATCCTTTTTGATAATCTCATGACCAAAATCCCTTAACGTGAGTTTTCGTTCCACTGAGCGTCAG
ACCCCGTAGAAAAGATCAAAGGATCTTCTTGAGATCCTTTTTTTCTGCGCGTAATCTGCTGCTTGCAAAC
AAAAAAACCACCGCTACCAGCGGTGGTTTGTTTGCCGGATCAAGAGCTACCAACTCTTTTTCCGAAGGTA
ACTGGCTTCAGCAGAGCGCAGATACCAAATACTGTCCTTCTAGTGTAGCCGTAGTTAGGCCACCACTTCA
AGAACTCTGTAGCACCGCCTACATACCTCGCTCTGCTAATCCTGTTACCAGTGGCTGCTGCCAGTGGCGA
TAAGTCGTGTCTTACCGGGTTGGACTCAAGACGATAGTTACCGGATAAGGCGCAGCGGTCGGGCTGAACG
GGGGGTTCGTGCACACAGCCCAGCTTGGAGCGAACGACCTACACCGAACTGAGATACCTACAGCGTGAGC
TATGAGAAAGCGCCACGCTTCCCGAAGGGAGAAAGGCGGACAGGTATCCGGTAAGCGGCAGGGTCGGAAC
AGGAGAGCGCACGAGGGAGCTTCCAGGGGGAAACGCCTGGTATCTTTATAGTCCTGTCGGGTTTCGCCAC
CTCTGACTTGAGCGTCGATTTTTGTGATGCTCGTCAGGGGGGCGGAGCCTATGGAAAAACGCCAGCAACG
CGGCCTTTTTACGGTTCCTGGCCTTTTGCTGGCCTTTTGCTCACATGTTCTTTCCTGCGTTATCCCCTGA
TTCTGTGGATAACCGTATTACCGCCTTTGAGTGAGCTGATACCGCTCGCCGCAGCCGAACGACCGAGCGC
AGCGAGTCAGTGAGCGAGGAAGCGGAAGAGCGCCTGATGCGGTATTTTCTCCTTACGCATCTGTGCGGTA
TTTCACACCGCATATATGGTGCACTCTCAGTACAATCTGCTCTGATGCCGCATAGTTAAGCCAGTATACA
CTCCGCTATCGCTACGTGACTGGGTCATGGCTGCGCCCCGACACCCGCCAACACCCGCTGACGCGCCCTG
ACGGGCTTGTCTGCTCCCGGCATCCGCTTACAGACAAGCTGTGACCGTCTCCGGGAGCTGCATGTGTCAG
AGGTTTTCACCGTCATCACCGAAACGCGCGAGGCAGCTGCGGTAAAGCTCATCAGCGTGGTCGTGAAGCG
ATTCACAGATGTCTGCCTGTTCATCCGCGTCCAGCTCGTTGAGTTTCTCCAGAAGCGTTAATGTCTGGCT
TCTGATAAAGCGGGCCATGTTAAGGGCGGTTTTTTCCTGTTTGGTCACTGATGCCTCCGTGTAAGGGGGA
TTTCTGTTCATGGGGGTAATGATACCGATGAAACGAGAGAGGATGCTCACGATACGGGTTACTGATGATG
AACATGCCCGGTTACTGGAACGTTGTGAGGGTAAACAACTGGCGGTATGGATGCGGCGGGACCAGAGAAA
AATCA
Features (pLannotate 1.2.2; 13 found; start..end, strand, type, name):
    342..360     +  promoter       T7 promoter: promoter for bacteriophage T7 RNA polymerase
    392..414     +  RBS            RBS: efficient ribosome binding site from bacteriophage T7 gene 10 (Olins and Rangwala, 1989)
    425..1171    +  CDS            TPI1: TPIS_HUMAN - Also known as TPI. Experimental evidence at protein level: Swiss-Prot protein existence level 1. It is also responsible for the non-negligible production of methylglyoxal a reactive cytotoxic side-product that modifies and can alter proteins, DNA and lipids. From Homo sapiens (Human).
   1178..1195    +  CDS            9xHis (fragment): 9xHis affinity tag
   1205..1254    +  CDS            SET1 (fragment): solubility-enhancement tag derived from T7 phage gene 10B
   1262..1309    +  terminator     T7 terminator: transcription terminator for bacteriophage T7 RNA polymerase
   1346..1801    +  rep_origin     f1 ori (sequence partly withheld): f1 bacteriophage origin of replication; arrow indicates direction of (+) strand synthesis
   1828..1932    +  promoter       AmpR promoter: bla
   1933..2793    +  CDS            AmpR: β-lactamase; bla; confers resistance to ampicillin, carbenicillin, and related antibiotics
   2964..3552    +  rep_origin     ori: high-copy-number ColE1/pMB1/pBR322/pUC origin of replication
   3738..3880    -  misc_feature   bom: basis of mobility region from pBR322
   3982..4173    -  CDS            rop: Rop protein, which maintains plasmids at low copy number; rop
   4190..230     +  CDS            YPB1_ECOLX (across the origin): Protein predicted: Swiss-Prot protein existence level 4. From Escherichia coli.
