[The description below was written by a language model from this plasmid's Addgene catalogue record and pLannotate feature annotations shown in this document.]
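Description:
pET20b- hTPI Ile170Thr is a bacterial expression plasmid of about 4.3 kb, built on the pET20b backbone for overproduction of a mutant human triosephosphate isomerase in E. coli. It replicates from a ColE1/pMB1-type origin, with the pBR322-derived bom region alongside. The catalogue lists it as high copy, although the annotation also detects a rop coding sequence, which is normally associated with copy-number restraint. Selection is by ampicillin through a β-lactamase gene driven by its own promoter. An f1 phage origin is also present, which in principle allows single-stranded DNA production.

The payload is the 747 bp human TPI1 coding sequence carrying an isoleucine-to-threonine substitution at residue 170, cloned between NdeI and XhoI sites that both remain intact. Transcription comes from the bacteriophage T7 promoter, so expression requires a host that supplies T7 RNA polymerase. Translation initiates from the efficient T7 gene 10 ribosome binding site, and the T7 terminator closes the unit. The XhoI junction fuses the open reading frame to the backbone-encoded C-terminal 6xHis tag. The software labels this tag as a fragment of a longer His tag, but its 18 nt length fits six histidines, suitable for metal-affinity purification. The short "SET1" fragment called just before the terminator and the predicted E. coli protein spanning the sequence origin look like similarity hits in backbone sequence, not intended functional elements.

The stated purpose is overexpression of the Ile170Thr TPI1 allele in E. coli. The associated study concerns inhibition of triosephosphate isomerase by phosphoenolpyruvate in the feedback regulation of glycolysis, which fits use of the purified variant enzyme in biochemical work.
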