Addgene plasmid #50725: pET20b- hTPI Ile170Thr
Purpose: overexpression of the human TPI1 Ile170Thr allele in E.coli
Depositing lab: Markus Ralser. Depositing organization: University of Cambridge. Publication: Inhibition of triosephosphate isomerase by phosphoenolpyruvate in the feedback-regulation of glycolysis. Gruning NM, Du D, Keller MA, Luisi BF, Ralser M. Open Biol. 2014 Mar 5;4(3):130232. doi: 10.1098/rsob.130232. PubMed 24598263.
Backbone
  Vector backbone: pET20b
  Backbone size w/o insert (bp): 3591
  Total vector size (bp): 4340
  Vector type: Bacterial Expression
Growth in bacteria
  Bacterial resistance: Ampicillin, 100 μg/mL
  Growth temperature: 37°C
  Growth strain: DH5alpha
  Copy number: High Copy
Gene/Insert
  Gene/Insert name: Triosephosphate isomerase 1 (alt name: TPI1)
  Species: H. sapiens (human)
  Insert size (bp): 747
  Mutation: changed Isoleucine 170 to Threonine
  GenBank ID: NM_000365.5
  Entrez Gene: TPI1 (a.k.a. HEL-S-49, TIM, TPI, TPID)
  Promoter: T7
  Tag / fusion protein: 6xHIS tag (C terminal on backbone)
  Cloning method: Restriction Enzyme; 5′ cloning site NdeI (not destroyed); 3′ cloning site XhoI (not destroyed)
  Sequencing primers: 5′ T7 (TAATACGACTCACTATAGGG)
Terms and licenses: Academic/Nonprofit Terms; Industry Terms: Not Available to Industry
How to cite: pET20b- hTPI Ile170Thr was a gift from Markus Ralser (Addgene plasmid # 50725 ; http://n2t.net/addgene:50725 ; RRID:Addgene_50725)
