>Addgene plasmid #50725 | pET20b- hTPI Ile170Thr | addgene partial sequence | sequence record 79831 | T7term 5'-GCTAGTTATTGCTCAGCGG-3'
TTGATGATGTCCACGAATTCGGGCTTGAGGGAAGCACCACCCACAAGGAAGCCATCCACATCAGGCTGGC
TGGCCAGCTCCTTGCAGGTTGCCCCAGTCACAGAGCCTCCATAAATGATACGGGTGCTCTGAGCCACCGC
ATCAGAGACGTTGGACTTCAGCCATCCTCGGAGCTTCTCGTGTACTTCCTGGGCCTGTTGGGGTGTTGCA
GTCTTGCCAGTACCAGTGGCCCACACAGGCTCATAGGCCAGGACGACCTTGCTCCAGTCCTTCACGTTAT
CTGCGATGACCTTTGTCTGCTCGAAAACAACCTTCTCAGTGATGCCAGCTTCCCTTTCATCTAGCTTCTC
CCCAATGCAGGCGATTACTCCGAGTCCCTCTGCCAGAGCATGGGCCACTTTCTGCCCAATCAGCTCATCT
GACTCCCCAAAGACATGCCTTCTCTCTGAGTGCCCCAGGACCACCCACGTGGCTCCGCAGTCTTTGATCA
TGCCAGGGCTGATCTCCCCAGTAAAAGCCCCATTAGTCACTTTGTAGCAGTTCTGCGCAGCCACAGCAAT
CTTGGGATCTAGCTTCTGCCGGGCGAAGTCGATATAGGCAGTAGGGGGAGCACAAACCACCTCGGTGTCG
GCCGGTACCTTGGCCGCGTTCAGAGTGCCGATGAGCTCCCCCAGACTCTGCTTCCGCCCGTTCATCTTCC
AGTTTCCCCCAACGAAGAACTTCCTG
